>Addgene plasmid #152546 | pGBW-m4133776 | depositor full sequence | sequence record 295558 | Full Sequence
CACCATGGCAATTGCCTCAGAATTTAGTTCCCTCCCCTCGTACGCTGCGTTCGCTACCGCCCAAGAGGCA
TATGAGCAGGCCGTAGCCAACGGGGACAGCGAAGTGGTTCTTAAGAAACTGAAGAAATCTTTGAATGTGG
CAAAGAGCGAGTTTGATCGGGACGCGGCAATGCAGAGGAAGCTGGAAAAAATGGCTGATCAGGCTATGAC
ACAGATGTACAAACAAGCCCGATCCGAGGACAAGAGAGCTAAAGTCACTTCTGCCATGCAAACGATGCTA
TTCACCATGTTACGTAAGCTGGATAACGACGCACTCAATAACATAATCAATAACGCCCGCGATGGTTGTG
TGCCATTGAATATCATTCCTCTTACTACAGCGGCCAAGCTGATGGTCGTTATCCCGGACTATAACACATA
CAAAAATACCTGCGACGGCACCACTTTCACGTATGCTAGCGCCCTGTGGGAAATACAGCAGGTAGTGGAT
GCCGATTCAAAGATTGTGCAGCTTAGTGAGATCTCCATGGACAACAGTCCCAACTTGGCTTGGCCTTTAA
TCGTCACAGCTCTCAGAGCCAATAGCGCAGTTAAACTGCAAGAAAACCTTTACTTTCAGTCGAAGAGGCG
ATGGAAAAAGAATTTTATCGCGGTGAGTGCAGCCAACAGATTCAAAAAGATATCCTCGTCTGGTGCCCTC
TAAGCTAGCTTGACTGACTGAGATACAGCGTACCTTCAGCTCACAGACATGATAAGATACATTGATGAGT
TTGGACAAACCACAACTAGAATGCAGTGAAAAAAATGCTTTATTTGTGAAATTTGTGATGCTATTGCTTT
ATTTGTAACCATTATAAGCTGCAATAAACAAGTTAACAACAACAATTGCATTCATTTTATGTTTCAGGTT
CAGGGGGAGGTGTGGGAGGTTTTTTAAAGCAAGTAAAACCTCTACAAATGTGGTATTGGCCCATCTCTAT
CGGTATCGTAGCATAACCCCTTGGGGCCTCTAAACGGGTCTTGAGGGGTTTTTTGTGCCCCTCGGGCCGG
ATTGCTATCTACCGGCATTGGCGCAGAAAAAAATGCCTGATGCGACGCTGCGCGTCTTATACTCCCACAT
ATGCCAGATTCAGCAACGGATACGGCTTCCCCAACTTGCCCACTTCCATACGTGTCCTCCTTACCAGAAA
TTTATCCTTAAGGTCGTCAGCTATCCTGCAGGCGATCTCTCGATTTCGATCAAGACATTCCTTTAATGGT
CTTTTCTGGACACCACTAGGGGTCAGAAGTAGTTCATCAAACTTTCTTCCCTCCCTAATCTCATTGGTTA
CCTTGGGCTATCGAAACTTAATTAACCAGTCAAGTCAGCTACTTGGCGAGATCGACTTGTCTGGGTTTCG
ACTACGCTCAGAATTGCGTCAGTCAAGTTCGATCTGGTCCTTGCTATTGCACCCGTTCTCCGATTACGAG
TTTCATTTAAATCATGTGAGCAAAAGGCCAGCAAAAGGCCAGGAACCGTAAAAAGGCCGCGTTGCTGGCG
TTTTTCCATAGGCTCCGCCCCCCTGACGAGCATCACAAAAATCGACGCTCAAGTCAGAGGTGGCGAAACC
CGACAGGACTATAAAGATACCAGGCGTTTCCCCCTGGAAGCTCCCTCGTGCGCTCTCCTGTTCCGACCCT
GCCGCTTACCGGATACCTGTCCGCCTTTCTCCCTTCGGGAAGCGTGGCGCTTTCTCATAGCTCACGCTGT
AGGTATCTCAGTTCGGTGTAGGTCGTTCGCTCCAAGCTGGGCTGTGTGCACGAACCCCCCGTTCAGCCCG
ACCGCTGCGCCTTATCCGGTAACTATCGTCTTGAGTCCAACCCGGTAAGACACGACTTATCGCCACTGGC
AGCAGCCACTGGTAACAGGATTAGCAGAGCGAGGTATGTAGGCGGTGCTACAGAGTTCTTGAAGTGGTGG
CCTAACTACGGCTACACTAGAAGAACAGTATTTGGTATCTGCGCTCTGCTGAAGCCAGTTACCTTCGGAA
AAAGAGTTGGTAGCTCTTGATCCGGCAAACAAACCACCGCTGGTAGCGGTGGTTTTTTTGTTTGCAAGCA
GCAGATTACGCGCAGAAAAAAAGGATCTCAAGAAGATCCTTTGATCTTTTCTACGGGGTCTGACGCTCAG
TGGAACGAAAACTCACGTTAAGGGATTTTGGTCATGAGATTATCAAAAAGGATCTTCACCTAGATCCTTT
TAAATTAAAAATGAAGTTTTAAATCAATCTAAAGTATATATGAGTAAACTTGGTCTGACAGTTACCAATG
CTTAATCAGTGAGGCACCTATCTCAGCGATCTGTCTATTTCGTTCATCCATAGTTGCATTTAAATTTCCG
AACTCTCCAAGGCCCTCGTCGGAAAATCTTCAAACCTTTCGTCCGATCCATCTTGCAGGCTACCTCTCGA
ACGAACTATCGCAAGTCTCTTGGCCGGCCTTGCGCCTTGGCTATTGCTTGGCAGCGCCTATCGCCAGGTA
TTACTCCAATCCCGAATATCCGAGATCGGGATCACCCGAGAGAAGTTCAACCTACATCCTCAATCCCGAT
CTATCCGAGATCCGAGGAATATCGAAATCGGGGCGCGCCTGGCCTCCGCGCCGGGTTTTGGCGCCTCCCG
CGGGCGCCCCCCTCGTCACGGCGAGCGCTGCCACGTCAGACGAAGGGCGCAGGAGCGTCCTGATCCTTCC
GCCCGGACGCTCAGGACAGCGGCCCGCTGCTCATAAGACTCGGCCTTAGAACCCCAGTATCAGCAGAAGG
ACATTTTAGGACGGGACTTGGGTGACTCTAGGGCACTGGTTTTCTTTCCAGAGAGCGGAACAGGCGAGGA
AAAGTAGTCCCTTCTCGGCGATTCTGCGGAGGGATCTCCGTGGGGCGGTGAACGCCGATGATTATATAAG
GACGCGCCGGGTGTGGCACAGCTAGTTCCGTCGCAGCCGGGATTTGGGTCGCGGTTCTTGTTTGTGGATC
GCTGTGATCGTCACTTGGTGAGTAGCGGGCTGCTGGGCTGGCCGGGGCTTTCGTGGCCGCCGGGCCGCTC
GGTGGGACGGAAGCGTGTGGAGAGACCGCCAAGGGCTGTAGTCTGGGTCCGCGAGCAAGGTTGCCCTGAA
CTGGGGGTTGGGGGGAGCGCAGCAAAATGGCGGCTGTTCCCGAGTCTTGAATGGAAGACGCTTGTGAGGC
GGGCTGTGAGGTCGTTGAAACAAGGTGGGGGGCATGGTGGGCGGCAAGAACCCAAGGTCTTGAGCCCTTC
GCTAATGCGGGAAAGCTCTTATTCGGGTGAGATGGGCTGGGCACCATCTGGGGACCCTGACGTGAAGTTT
GTCACTGACTGGAGAACTCGGTTTGTCGTCTGTTGCGGGGGCGGCAGTTATGGCGGTGCCGTTGGGCAGT
GCACCCGTACCTTTGGGAGCGCGCGCCCTCGTCGTGTCGTGACGTCACCCGTTCTGTTGGCTTATAATGC
AGGGTGGGGCCACCTGCCGGTAGGTGTGCGGTAGGCTTTTCTCCGTCGCAGGACGCAGGGTTCGGGCCTA
GGGTAGGCTCTCCTGAATCGACAGGCGCCGGACCTCTGGTGAGGGGAGGGATAAGTGAGGCGTCAGTTTC
TTTGGTCGGTTTTATGTACCTATCTTCTTAAGTAGCTGAAGCTCCGGTTTTGAACTATGCGCTCGGGGTT
GGCGAGTGTGTTTTGTGAAGTTTTTTAGGCACCTTTTGAAATGTAATCATTTGGGTCAATATGTAATTTT
CAGTGTTAGACTTGTAAATTGTCCGCTAAATTCTGGCCGTTTTTGGCTTTTTTGTTAGACAACATGACCG
AGTACAAGCCCACGGTGCGCCTCGCCACCCGCGACGACGTCCCCAGGGCCGTACGCACCCTCGCCGCCGC
GTTCGCCGACTACCCCGCCACGCGCCACACCGTCGATCCGGACCGCCACATCGAGCGGGTCACCGAGCTG
CAAGAACTCTTCCTCACGCGCGTCGGGCTCGACATCGGCAAGGTGTGGGTCGCGGACGACGGCGCCGCGG
TGGCGGTCTGGACCACGCCGGAGAGCGTCGAAGCGGGGGCGGTGTTCGCCGAGATCGGCCCGCGCATGGC
CGAGTTGAGCGGTTCCCGGCTGGCCGCGCAGCAACAGATGGAGGGCCTCCTGGCGCCGCACCGGCCCAAG
GAGCCCGCGTGGTTCCTGGCCACCGTCGGCGTCTCGCCCGACCACCAGGGCAAGGGTCTGGGCAGCGCCG
TCGTGCTCCCCGGAGTGGAGGCCGCCGAGCGCGCCGGGGTGCCCGCCTTCCTGGAGACCTCCGCGCCCCG
CAACCTCCCCTTCTACGAGCGGCTCGGCTTCACCGTCACCGCCGACGTCGAGGTGCCCGAAGGACCGCGC
ACCTGGTGCATGACCCGCAAGCCCGGTGCCTAGGCTAGTATGTAAGCCTAGTCTTAGATAATAAAATCGC
TATCCATCGAAGATGGATGTGTGTTGGTTTTTTGTGTGTGTAACGCTAGGCGCGCCTGGTGTACCGAGAA
CGATCCTCTCAGTGCGAGTCTCGACGATCCATATCGTTGCTTGGCAGTCAGCCAGTCGGAATCCAGCTTG
GGACCCAGGAAGTCCAATCGTCAGATATTGTACTCAAGCCTGGTCACGGCAGCGTACCGATCTGTTTAAA
CCTAGATATTGATAGTCTGATCGGTCAACGTATAATCGAGTCCTAGCTTTTGCAAACATCTATCAAGAGA
CAGGATCAGCAGGAGGCTTTCGCATGAGTATTCAACATTTCCGTGTCGCCCTTATTCCCTTTTTTGCGGC
ATTTTGCCTTCCTGTTTTTGCTCACCCAGAAACGCTGGTGAAAGTAAAAGATGCTGAAGATCAGTTGGGT
GCGCGAGTGGGTTACATCGAACTGGATCTCAACAGCGGTAAGATCCTTGAGAGTTTTCGCCCCGAAGAAC
GCTTTCCAATGATGAGCACTTTTAAAGTTCTGCTATGTGGCGCGGTATTATCCCGTATTGACGCCGGGCA
AGAGCAACTCGGTCGCCGCATACACTATTCTCAGAATGACTTGGTTGAGTATTCACCAGTCACAGAAAAG
CATCTTACGGATGGCATGACAGTAAGAGAATTATGCAGTGCTGCCATAACCATGAGTGATAACACTGCGG
CCAACTTACTTCTGACAACGATTGGAGGACCGAAGGAGCTAACCGCTTTTTTGCACAACATGGGGGATCA
TGTAACTCGCCTTGATCGTTGGGAACCGGAGCTGAATGAAGCCATACCAAACGACGAGCGTGACACCACG
ATGCCTGTAGCAATGGCAACAACCTTGCGTAAACTATTAACTGGCGAACTACTTACTCTAGCTTCCCGGC
AACAGTTGATAGACTGGATGGAGGCGGATAAAGTTGCAGGACCACTTCTGCGCTCGGCCCTTCCGGCTGG
CTGGTTTATTGCTGATAAATCTGGAGCCGGTGAGCGTGGGTCTCGCGGTATCATTGCAGCACTGGGGCCA
GATGGTAAGCCCTCCCGTATCGTAGTTATCTACACGACGGGGAGTCAGGCAACTATGGATGAACGAAATA
GACAGATCGCTGAGATAGGTGCCTCACTGATTAAGCATTGGTAACCGATTCTAGGTGCATTGGCGCAGAA
AAAAATGCCTGATGCGACGCTGCGCGTCTTATACTCCCACATATGCCAGATTCAGCAACGGATACGGCTT
CCCCAACTTGCCCACTTCCATACGTGTCCTCCTTACCAGAAATTTATCCTTAAGATCGTTTAAACTCGAC
TCTGGCTCTATCGAATCTCCGTCGTTTCGAGCTTACGCGAACAGCCGTGGCGCTCATTTGCTCGTCGGGC
ATCGAATCTCGTCAGCTATCGTCAGCTTACCTTTTTGGCAGCGATCGCGGCTCCCGACATCTTGGACCAT
TAGCTCCACAGGTATCTTCTTCCCTCTAGTGGTCATAACAGCAGCTTCAGCTACCTCTCAATTCAAAAAA
CCCCTCAAGACCCGTTTAGAGGCCCCAAGGGGTTATGCTATCAATCGTTGCGTTACACACACAAAAAACC
AACACACATCCATCTTCGATGGATAGCGATTTTATTATCTAACTGCTGATCGAGTGTAGCCAGATCTAGT
AATCAATTACGGGGTCATTAGTTCATAGCCCATATATGGAGTTCCGCGTTACATAACTTACGGTAAATGG
CCCGCCTGGCTGACCGCCCAACGACCCCCGCCCATTGACGTCAATAATGACGTATGTTCCCATAGTAACG
CCAATAGGGACTTTCCATTGACGTCAATGGGTGGAGTATTTACGGTAAACTGCCCACTTGGCAGTACATC
AAGTGTATCATATGCCAAGTACGCCCCCTATTGACGTCAATGACGGTAAATGGCCCGCCTGGCATTATGC
CCAGTACATGACCTTATGGGACTTTCCTACTTGGCAGTACATCTACGTATTAGTCATCGCTATTACCATG
CTGATGCGGTTTTGGCAGTACATCAATGGGCGTGGATAGCGGTTTGACTCACGGGGATTTCCAAGTCTCC
ACCCCATTGACGTCAATGGGAGTTTGTTTTGGCACCAAAATCAACGGGACTTTCCAAAATGTCGTAACAA
CTCCGCCCCATTGACGCAAATGGGCGGTAGGCGTGTACGGTGGGAGGTCTATATAAGCAGAGCTGGTTTA
GTGAACCGTCAGATCAGATCTTTGTCGATCCTACCATCCACTCGACACACCCGCCAGCGGCCGC
Features (pLannotate 1.2.2; 20 found; start..end, strand, type, name):
    629..645     +  CDS            CBP (fragment): calmodulin-binding peptide derived from skeletal muscle myosin light chain kinase; binds calmodulin with nanomolar affinity in the presence of calcium
    753..874     -  polyA_signal   SV40 poly(A) signal: SV40 polyadenylation signal
    897..966     -  CDS            large T antigen (fragment): large T antigen from SV40 (simian virus 40)
    989..1035    +  terminator     T7 terminator: transcription terminator for bacteriophage T7 RNA polymerase
   1065..1201    +  terminator     rrnG terminator: transcription terminator from the E. coli ribosomal RNA rrnG operon (Albrechtsen et al., 1991)
   1246..1317    +  misc_feature   3' β-globin insulator: insulator downstream of the human β-globin locus (Farrell et al., 2002)
   1543..2131    -  rep_origin     ori: high-copy-number ColE1/pMB1/pBR322/pUC origin of replication
   2303..2367    -  CDS            bla(M) (fragment): β-lactamase lacking the signal sequence; bla(M); allows cytosolic expression of β-lactamase
   2631..3840    +  promoter       UbC promoter: human ubiquitin C promoter
   3844..4441    +  CDS            PuroR (fragment): puromycin N-acetyltransferase; pac from Streptomyces; confers resistance to puromycin
   4470..4518    +  polyA_signal   poly(A) signal: synthetic polyadenylation signal
   4784..5644    +  CDS            AmpR: β-lactamase; bla; confers resistance to ampicillin, carbenicillin, and related antibiotics
   5657..5793    +  terminator     rrnG terminator: transcription terminator from the E. coli ribosomal RNA rrnG operon (Albrechtsen et al., 1991)
   5938..6009    +  misc_feature   5' β-globin insulator: insulator upstream of the human β-globin locus (Farrell et al., 2002)
   6014..6060    -  terminator     T7 terminator: transcription terminator for bacteriophage T7 RNA polymerase
   6078..6126    -  polyA_signal   poly(A) signal: synthetic polyadenylation signal
   6207..6510    +  enhancer       CMV enhancer: human cytomegalovirus immediate early enhancer
   6583..6600    -  promoter       CMV promoter (fragment): human cytomegalovirus (CMV) immediate early promoter
   6663..6714    +  promoter       CMVd2 promoter: truncated human cytomegalovirus (CMV) immediate early promoter that yields moderately reduced expression relative to the full-length promoter
   6780..607     +  CDS            R1A_SARS2 (fragment) (across the origin): Experimental evidence at protein level: Swiss-Prot protein existence level 1. [Non-structural protein 10]: Plays a pivotal role in viral transcription by stimulating both nsp14 3'-5' exoribonuclease and nsp16 2'-O-methyltransferase activities. Therefore plays an essential role in viral mRNAs cap methylation. From Severe acute respiratory syndrome coronavirus 2 (2019-nCoV) (SARS-CoV-2).
