[The description below was written by a language model from this plasmid's Addgene catalogue record and pLannotate feature annotations shown in this document.]
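Description:
pGBW-m4133776 is a mammalian expression plasmid built on the pTwist_CMV_Puro_6 backbone to produce wild-type SARS-CoV-2 nsp8, one of the non-structural proteins released from the ORF1ab replicase polyprotein. The full sequence record is 6,784 nt. It is maintained in E. coli as a high-copy plasmid through a ColE1/pUC-type origin and selected with ampicillin via a complete β-lactamase (AmpR) gene; a short additional bla fragment near the origin appears to be a backbone remnant.

The roughly 0.6 kb nsp8 coding sequence spans the numbering origin of the circular map and lies immediately downstream of the CMV enhancer and CMV promoter elements. The annotation tool matched this region to the SARS-CoV-2 replicase polyprotein 1a entry, and its accompanying text about nsp10 is generic to that database record rather than a description of this insert. According to the catalogue, the backbone supplies a C-terminal TEV-cleavable calmodulin-binding peptide (CBP) tag. The table detects a CBP fragment just after the insert, but the TEV site itself is not annotated. CBP binds calmodulin in the presence of calcium, allowing affinity capture, and TEV cleavage allows tag removal. An SV40 polyadenylation signal is annotated downstream of the tag, though on the reverse strand. A separate cassette with the human UbC promoter driving puromycin N-acetyltransferase and a synthetic poly(A) signal allows puromycin selection of transfected mammalian cells. β-globin insulator elements, T7 and rrnG terminators and an extra synthetic poly(A) signal flank the units, presumably limiting read-through and interference between them.

The construct suits transient or puromycin-selected expression of tagged nsp8 in mammalian cells; the record states no application beyond expression.
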