Addgene plasmid #152546: pGBW-m4133776
Purpose: Mammalian expression plasmid for SARS-CoV-2 nsp8
Depositing lab: Ginkgo Bioworks & Benjie Chen. Depositing organization: Ginkgo Bioworks.
Backbone
  Vector backbone: pTwist_CMV_Puro_6
  Backbone size w/o insert (bp): 6080
  Vector type: Mammalian Expression
  Selectable markers: Puromycin
Growth in bacteria
  Bacterial resistance: Ampicillin, 100 μg/mL
  Growth temperature: 37°C
  Growth strain: DH5alpha
  Copy number: High Copy
Gene/Insert
  Gene/Insert name: SARS-CoV-2 nsp8
  Species: Severe acute respiratory syndrome coronavirus 2
  Insert size (bp): 593
  Mutation: wt
  Entrez Gene: ORF1ab (a.k.a. GU280_gp01)
  Promoter: CMV
  Tag / fusion protein: Cleavable TEV;CBP (C terminal on backbone)
  Cloning method: Unknown
Resource information
  A portion of this plasmid was derived from a plasmid made by: GinkgoBioworks
Depositor comments: NCBI reference sequence: YP_009725304.1
How to cite: pGBW-m4133776 was a gift from Ginkgo Bioworks & Benjie Chen (Addgene plasmid # 152546 ; http://n2t.net/addgene:152546 ; RRID:Addgene_152546)
